Addgene plasmid #84437: TOPO-BC43
Purpose: Encodes illumina barcodes for allele frequency sequencing (FREQ-Seq-Squared)
Depositing lab: J.J. Emerson. Depositing organization: University of California, Irvine. Publication: FREQ-Seq2: a method for precise high-throughput combinatorial quantification of allele frequencies. Zhao R, Lukacsovich T, Gaut R, Emerson JJ. G3 (Bethesda). 2023 Sep 30;13(10):jkad162. doi: 10.1093/g3journal/jkad162. PubMed 37494033.
Backbone
  Vector backbone: pCRII-TOPO
  Backbone manufacturer: Thermo Fisher Scientific
  Vector type: Barcoding plasmids
Growth in bacteria
  Bacterial resistance: Ampicillin, 100 μg/mL
  Growth temperature: 37°C
  Growth strain: DH5alpha
  Copy number: High Copy
Gene/Insert
  Gene/Insert name: BC43
  Species: Synthetic
  Insert size (bp): 86
  Promoter: SP6/T7
  Cloning method: TOPO Cloning
  Sequencing primers: 5′ T7; 3′ SP6
Terms and licenses: Academic/Nonprofit Terms; Industry Terms: Not Available to Industry
Depositor comments: This plasmid is part of the FREQ-Seq-Squared kit. See Addgene's kit collection page for more details: https://www.addgene.org/kits/
How to cite: TOPO-BC43 was a gift from J.J. Emerson (Addgene plasmid # 84437 ; http://n2t.net/addgene:84437 ; RRID:Addgene_84437)
