[The description below was written by a language model from this plasmid's Addgene catalogue record and pLannotate feature annotations shown in this document.]
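Description:
TOPO-BC43 is a small bacterial cloning plasmid built on the commercial pCRII-TOPO backbone, carrying an 86 bp synthetic insert (BC43) introduced by TOPO cloning. The insert encodes an Illumina barcode, and the plasmid is one member of the FREQ-Seq-Squared kit, a set of barcoding plasmids used for high-throughput, combinatorial quantification of allele frequencies by sequencing. The construct therefore serves as a renewable, sequence-verified source of a barcode-bearing adapter fragment rather than as an expression vector. The record does not describe how the barcode is transferred onto amplicons.

The assembled sequence is about 4.1 kb and shows the standard pCRII-TOPO architecture. The cloning site lies within the lacZα region downstream of the lac promoter, operator and CAP binding site, and is flanked by opposing SP6 and T7 bacteriophage promoters. These are listed as the insert's promoters and also provide the sequencing primer sites for checking the barcode. A high-copy ColE1/pUC-type origin supports propagation in E. coli, and an f1 origin allows single-stranded DNA production. The backbone carries both β-lactamase (ampicillin resistance, the selection listed in the catalogue entry) and a neo/kanamycin resistance gene. The adjacent short Tn5 transposase fragment is most likely residual sequence from the transposon source of that marker. The automated annotation also flags a roughly 20 bp match to a truncated HIV-1 5′ LTR between the SP6 and T7 promoters. Because this falls in the insert region of a synthetic barcode cassette, it is probably a chance similarity rather than a functional viral element.
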