Features (pLannotate 1.2.2; 14 found; start..end, strand, type, name):
      2..94      +  CDS            lacI (fragment): lac repressor; lacI; The lac repressor binds to the lac operator to inhibit transcription in E. coli. This inhibition can be relieved by adding lactose or isopropyl-β-D-thiogalactopyranoside (IPTG).
    107..128     +  protein_bind   CAP binding site: CAP binding activates transcription in the presence of cAMP. E. coli catabolite activator protein
    143..173     +  promoter       lac promoter: promoter for the E. coli lac operon
    181..197     +  protein_bind   lac operator: The lac repressor binds to the lac operator to inhibit transcription in E. coli. This inhibition can be relieved by adding lactose or isopropyl-β-D-thiogalactopyranoside (IPTG). lac repressor encoded by lacI
    239..257     +  promoter       SP6 promoter: promoter for bacteriophage SP6 RNA polymerase
    338..360     -  LTR            5' LTR (truncated) (fragment): truncated 5' long terminal repeat (LTR) from HIV-1
    493..511     -  promoter       T7 promoter: promoter for bacteriophage T7 RNA polymerase
    514..671     +  CDS            lacZα (fragment): LacZα fragment of β-galactosidase; lacZ fragment
    675..1103    +  rep_origin     f1 ori (sequence partly withheld): f1 bacteriophage origin of replication; arrow indicates direction of (+) strand synthesis
   1116..1415    +  CDS            tnpA (fragment): TN5P_ECOLX - Also known as tnp. Experimental evidence at protein level: Swiss-Prot protein existence level 1. Mediates transposition of transposon Tn5 by a 'cut and paste' mechanism. First, the monomeric transposase binds the 19 bp inverted DNA repeats flanking the transposon. Then, dimerization of the DNA- bound transposase creates a synaptic DNA complex. After nicking of the first DNA strand, excision of the transposon proceeds through a series of intermediates. The transposase then mediates the insertion of the transposon at a new site by strand transfer. The activity of the wild- type tran
   1447..2238    +  CDS            neo: KKA2_KLEPN - Also known as kan, nptII. Experimental evidence at protein level: Swiss-Prot protein existence level 1. Resistance to kanamycin, neomycin, paromomycin, ribostamycin, butirosin and gentamicin B. From Klebsiella pneumoniae.
   2242..2258    +  promoter       AmpR promoter (fragment): bla
   2259..3119    +  CDS            AmpR: β-lactamase; bla; confers resistance to ampicillin, carbenicillin, and related antibiotics
   3290..3878    +  rep_origin     ori: high-copy-number ColE1/pMB1/pBR322/pUC origin of replication
>Addgene plasmid #84437 | TOPO-BC43 | addgene full sequence | sequence record 163642 | Addgene assembled sequence
AGCGCCCAATACGCAAACCGCCTCTCCCCGCGCGTTGGCCGATTCATTAATGCAGCTGGCACGACAGGTT
TCCCGACTGGAAAGCGGGCAGTGAGCGCAACGCAATTAATGTGAGTTAGCTCACTCATTAGGCACCCCAG
GCTTTACACTTTATGCTTCCGGCTCGTATGTTGTGTGGAATTGTGAGCGGATAACAATTTCACACAGGAA
ACAGCTATGACCATGATTACGCCAAGCTATTTAGGTGACACTATAGAATACTCAAGCTATGCATCAAGCT
TGGTACCGAGCTCGGATCCACTAGTAACGGCCGCCAGTGTGCTGGAATTCGCCCTTGTAAGCAGTGGGTT
CTCTAGTTAGGAAGATCGGAAGAGCGGTTCAGCAGGAATGCCGAGACCGATCTCGTATGCCGTCTTCTGC
TTAAGGGCGAATTCTGCAGATATCCATCACACTGGCGGCCGCTCGAGCATGCATCTAGAGGGCCCAATTC
GCCCTATAGTGAGTCGTATTACAATTCACTGGCCGTCGTTTTACAACGTCGTGACTGGGAAAACCCTGGC
GTTACCCAACTTAATCGCCTTGCAGCACATCCCCCTTTCGCCAGCTGGCGTAATAGCGAAGAGGCCCGCA
CCGATCGCCCTTCCCAACAGTTGCGCAGCCTGAATGGCGAATGG
[124 nt withheld, positions 675-798]
C
[91 nt withheld, positions 800-890]
A
[49 nt withheld, positions 892-940]
CCTTTGACGTTGGAGTCCACGTTCTTT
[37 nt withheld, positions 968-1004]
ACCCTATCTCGGTCTATTCTTTTGATTTATAAGGGATTTTGCCGATTTCGGCCTATTGGTTAAAAAATGA
GCTGATTTAACAAAAATTTAACGCGAATTTTAACAAAATTCAGGGCGCAAGGGCTGCTAAAGGAAGCGGA
ACACGTAGAAAGCCAGTCCGCAGAAACGGTGCTGACCCCGGATGAATGTCAGCTACTGGGCTATCTGGAC
AAGGGAAAACGCAAGCGCAAAGAGAAAGCAGGTAGCTTGCAGTGGGCTTACATGGCGATAGCTAGACTGG
GCGGTTTTATGGACAGCAAGCGAACCGGAATTGCCAGCTGGGGCGCCCTCTGGTAAGGTTGGGAAGCCCT
GCAAAGTAAACTGGATGGCTTTCTTGCCGCCAAGGATCTGATGGCGCAGGGGATCAAGATCTGATCAAGA
GACAGGATGAGGATCGTTTCGCATGATTGAACAAGATGGATTGCACGCAGGTTCTCCGGCCGCTTGGGTG
GAGAGGCTATTCGGCTATGACTGGGCACAACAGACAATCGGCTGCTCTGATGCCGCCGTGTTCCGGCTGT
CAGCGCAGGGGCGCCCGGTTCTTTTTGTCAAGACCGACCTGTCCGGTGCCCTGAATGAACTGCAGGACGA
GGCAGCGCGGCTATCGTGGCTGGCCACGACGGGCGTTCCTTGCGCAGCTGTGCTCGACGTTGTCACTGAA
GCGGGAAGGGACTGGCTGCTATTGGGCGAAGTGCCGGGGCAGGATCTCCTGTCATCCCACCTTGCTCCTG
CCGAGAAAGTATCCATCATGGCTGATGCAATGCGGCGGCTGCATACGCTTGATCCGGCTACCTGCCCATT
CGACCACCAAGCGAAACATCGCATCGAGCGAGCACGTACTCGGATGGAAGCCGGTCTTGTCGATCAGGAT
GATCTGGACGAAGAGCATCAGGGGCTCGCGCCAGCCGAACTGTTCGCCAGGCTCAAGGCGCGCATGCCCG
ACGGCGAGGATCTCGTCGTGACCCATGGCGATGCCTGCTTGCCGAATATCATGGTGGAAAATGGCCGCTT
TTCTGGATTCATCGACTGTGGCCGGCTGGGTGTGGCGGACCGCTATCAGGACATAGCGTTGGCTACCCGT
GATATTGCTGAAGAGCTTGGCGGCGAATGGGCTGACCGCTTCCTCGTGCTTTACGGTATCGCCGCTCCCG
ATTCGCAGCGCATCGCCTTCTATCGCCTTCTTGACGAGTTCTTCTGAATTGAAAAAGGAAGAGTATGAGT
ATTCAACATTTCCGTGTCGCCCTTATTCCCTTTTTTGCGGCATTTTGCCTTCCTGTTTTTGCTCACCCAG
AAACGCTGGTGAAAGTAAAAGATGCTGAAGATCAGTTGGGTGCACGAGTGGGTTACATCGAACTGGATCT
CAACAGCGGTAAGATCCTTGAGAGTTTTCGCCCCGAAGAACGTTTTCCAATGATGAGCACTTTTAAAGTT
CTGCTATGTGGCGCGGTATTATCCCGTATTGACGCCGGGCAAGAGCAACTCGGTCGCCGCATACACTATT
CTCAGAATGACTTGGTTGAGTACTCACCAGTCACAGAAAAGCATCTTACGGATGGCATGACAGTAAGAGA
ATTATGCAGTGCTGCCATAACCATGAGTGATAACACTGCGGCCAACTTACTTCTGACAACGATCGGAGGA
CCGAAGGAGCTAACCGCTTTTTTGCACAACATGGGGGATCATGTAACTCGCCTTGATCGTTGGGAACCGG
AGCTGAATGAAGCCATACCAAACGACGAGCGTGACACCACGATGCCTGTAGCAATGGCAACAACGTTGCG
CAAACTATTAACTGGCGAACTACTTACTCTAGCTTCCCGGCAACAATTAATAGACTGGATGGAGGCGGAT
AAAGTTGCAGGACCACTTCTGCGCTCGGCCCTTCCGGCTGGCTGGTTTATTGCTGATAAATCTGGAGCCG
GTGAGCGTGGGTCTCGCGGTATCATTGCAGCACTGGGGCCAGATGGTAAGCCCTCCCGTATCGTAGTTAT
CTACACGACGGGGAGTCAGGCAACTATGGATGAACGAAATAGACAGATCGCTGAGATAGGTGCCTCACTG
ATTAAGCATTGGTAACTGTCAGACCAAGTTTACTCATATATACTTTAGATTGATTTAAAACTTCATTTTT
AATTTAAAAGGATCTAGGTGAAGATCCTTTTTGATAATCTCATGACCAAAATCCCTTAACGTGAGTTTTC
GTTCCACTGAGCGTCAGACCCCGTAGAAAAGATCAAAGGATCTTCTTGAGATCCTTTTTTTCTGCGCGTA
ATCTGCTGCTTGCAAACAAAAAAACCACCGCTACCAGCGGTGGTTTGTTTGCCGGATCAAGAGCTACCAA
CTCTTTTTCCGAAGGTAACTGGCTTCAGCAGAGCGCAGATACCAAATACTGTTCTTCTAGTGTAGCCGTA
GTTAGGCCACCACTTCAAGAACTCTGTAGCACCGCCTACATACCTCGCTCTGCTAATCCTGTTACCAGTG
GCTGCTGCCAGTGGCGATAAGTCGTGTCTTACCGGGTTGGACTCAAGACGATAGTTACCGGATAAGGCGC
AGCGGTCGGGCTGAACGGGGGGTTCGTGCACACAGCCCAGCTTGGAGCGAACGACCTACACCGAACTGAG
ATACCTACAGCGTGAGCTATGAGAAAGCGCCACGCTTCCCGAAGGGAGAAAGGCGGACAGGTATCCGGTA
AGCGGCAGGGTCGGAACAGGAGAGCGCACGAGGGAGCTTCCAGGGGGAAACGCCTGGTATCTTTATAGTC
CTGTCGGGTTTCGCCACCTCTGACTTGAGCGTCGATTTTTGTGATGCTCGTCAGGGGGGCGGAGCCTATG
GAAAAACGCCAGCAACGCGGCCTTTTTACGGTTCCTGGCCTTTTGCTGGCCTTTTGCTCACATGTTCTTT
CCTGCGTTATCCCCTGATTCTGTGGATAACCGTATTACCGCCTTTGAGTGAGCTGATACCGCTCGCCGCA
GCCGAACGACCGAGCGCAGCGAGTCAGTGAGCGAGGAAGCGGAAG
