>Addgene plasmid #84437 | TOPO-BC43 | depositor partial sequence | sequence record 161043 | Primer and barcode sequence
GTAAGCAGTGGGTTCTCTAGTTAGGAAGATCGGAAGAGCGGTTC
