>Addgene plasmid #84437 | TOPO-BC43 | addgene partial sequence | sequence record 163641 | F1ori-R 5'-AGGGAAGAAAGCGAAAGGAG-3'
[65 nt withheld, positions 1-65]
CCATTCGCCATTCAGGCTGCGCAACTGTTGGGAAGGGCGATCGGTGCGGGCCTCTTCGCTATTACGCCAG
CTGGCGAAAGGGGGATGTGCTGCAAGGCGATTAAGTTGGGTAACGCCAGGGTTTTCCCAGTCACGACGTT
GTAAAACGACGGCCAGTGAATTGTAATACGACTCACTATAGGGCGAATTGGGCCCTCTAGATGCATGCTC
GAGCGGCCGCCAGTGTGATGGATATCTGCAGAATTCGCCCTTAAGCAGAAGACGGCATACGAGATCGGTC
TCGGCATTCCTGCTGAACCGCTCTTCCGATCTTCCTAACTAGAGAACCCACTGCTTACAAGGGCGAATTC
CAGCACACTGGCGGCCGTTACTAGTGGATCCGAGCTCGGTACCAAGCTTGATGCATAGCTTGAGTATTCT
ATAGTGTCACCTAAATAGCTTGGCGTAATCATGGTCATAGCTGTTTCCTGTGTGAAATTGTTATCCGCTC
ACAATTCCACACAACATACGAGCCGGAAGCATAAAGTGTAAAGCCTGGGGTGCCTAATGAGTGAGCTAAC
TCACATTAATTGCGTTGCGCTCACTGCCCGCTTTCCAGTCGGGAAACCTGTCGTGCCAGCTGCATTAATG
AATCGGCCAACGCGCGGGGAGAGGCGGTTT
